Addgene plasmid #121717: KP001: pMVP (L5-L4) Neo-P2A
Purpose: pMVP L5-L4 entry plasmid, contains Neo-P2A for 4-component MultiSite Gateway Pro assembly. Allows expression of N-term Neo selection marker linked by P2A to gene of interest.
Depositing lab: Christopher Newgard. Depositing organization: Duke University. Publication: Creation of versatile cloning platforms for transgene expression and dCas9-based epigenome editing. Haldeman JM, Conway AE, Arlotto ME, Slentz DH, Muoio DM, Becker TC, Newgard CB. Nucleic Acids Res. 2018 Dec 27. pii: 5264291. doi: 10.1093/nar/gky1286. PubMed 30590691.
Backbone
  Vector backbone: pDONR221 P5-P4
  Backbone manufacturer: Invitrogen
  Backbone size w/o insert (bp): 2554
  Vector type: Synthetic Biology ; pMVP Gateway Entry Plasmid
Growth in bacteria
  Bacterial resistance: Kanamycin, 50 μg/mL
  Growth temperature: 37°C
  Growth strain: DH5alpha
  Copy number: High Copy
Gene/Insert
  Gene/Insert name: Neo-P2A (open)
  Species: Synthetic
  Insert size (bp): 936
  Cloning method: Gateway Cloning
  Sequencing primers: 5′ M13F; 3′ M13R
Terms and licenses: Academic/Nonprofit Terms; Industry Terms: Not Available to Industry
How to cite: KP001: pMVP (L5-L4) Neo-P2A was a gift from Christopher Newgard (Addgene plasmid # 121717 ; http://n2t.net/addgene:121717 ; RRID:Addgene_121717)
