[The description below was written by a language model from this plasmid's Addgene catalogue record and pLannotate feature annotations shown in this document.]
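Description:
KP001: pMVP (L5-L4) Neo-P2A is a Gateway entry plasmid from the pMVP modular cloning platform, built on Invitrogen's pDONR221 P5-P4 backbone. It is a small (about 3.5 kb), high-copy bacterial plasmid that replicates from a ColE1/pUC-type origin and is selected with kanamycin through the backbone KanR gene (aph(3')-Ia). The rrnB T1 and T2 terminators upstream of the cloning region are standard pDONR elements that insulate the insert from read-through transcription. A T7 promoter lies beside the attL4 site, and M13 primer sites flanking the cassette are recorded for sequencing. The short lacI and lacZα fragments that were annotated appear to be backbone remnants, not functional genes.

The payload is a 936 bp synthetic module flanked by attL5 and attL4 recombination sites. It consists of a Xenopus β-globin 5'-UTR translational enhancer followed by the neo (nptII) coding sequence. According to the catalogue entry, neo is followed by a P2A peptide left "open", which presumably means there is no stop codon, so translation can continue into the next module; the P2A itself was not picked up in the feature table. The entry clone carries no promoter for expression of this module, which is meant to be supplied by another component during assembly. In a 4-component MultiSite Gateway Pro LR reaction, this fragment is placed immediately upstream of a gene of interest. A single transcript then encodes the neomycin/G418 resistance marker and the downstream protein, which are separated during translation by ribosome skipping at P2A. This couples drug selection directly to transgene expression in the final destination vector.
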