Features (pLannotate 1.2.2; 11 found; start..end, strand, type, name):
    121..213     +  CDS            lacI (fragment): lac repressor; lacI; The lac repressor binds to the lac operator to inhibit transcription in E. coli. This inhibition can be relieved by adding lactose or isopropyl-β-D-thiogalactopyranoside (IPTG).
    268..295     -  terminator     rrnB T2 terminator: transcription terminator T2 from the E. coli rrnB gene
    427..470     +  terminator     rrnB T1 terminator: Escherichia coli rrnB; transcription terminator T1 from the E. coli rrnB gene
    517..553     -  CDS            lacZα (fragment): LacZα fragment of β-galactosidase; lacZ fragment
    570..665     +  protein_bind   attL5: mutant version of attL; recombination site for the Gateway® LR reaction LR Clonase™
    680..722     +  5'UTR          Xenopus globin 5'-UTR: translational enhancer from the 5'-UTR of the major beta-globin gene of Xenopus laevis
    734..1525    +  CDS            neo: KKA2_KLEPN - Also known as kan, nptII. Experimental evidence at protein level: Swiss-Prot protein existence level 1. Resistance to kanamycin, neomycin, paromomycin, ribostamycin, butirosin and gentamicin B. From Klebsiella pneumoniae.
   1605..1700    -  protein_bind   attL4: mutant version of attL; recombination site for the Gateway® LR reaction LR Clonase™
   1732..1750    -  promoter       T7 promoter: promoter for bacteriophage T7 RNA polymerase
   1884..2693    +  CDS            KanR: aminoglycoside phosphotransferase; aph(3')-Ia; confers resistance to kanamycin in bacteria or G418 (Geneticin®) in eukaryotes
   2840..3428    +  rep_origin     ori: high-copy-number ColE1/pMB1/pBR322/pUC origin of replication
>Addgene plasmid #121717 | KP001: pMVP (L5-L4) Neo-P2A | addgene full sequence | sequence record 237074 | Addgene NGS Result
CTTTCCTGCGTTATCCCCTGATTCTGTGGATAACCGTATTACCGCCTTTGAGTGAGCTGATACCGCTCGC
CGCAGCCGAACGACCGAGCGCAGCGAGTCAGTGAGCGAGGAAGCGGAAGAGCGCCCAATACGCAAACCGC
CTCTCCCCGCGCGTTGGCCGATTCATTAATGCAGCTGGCACGACAGGTTTCCCGACTGGAAAGCGGGCAG
TGAGCGCAACGCAATTAATACGCGTACCGCTAGCCAGGAAGAGTTTGTAGAAACGCAAAAAGGCCATCCG
TCAGGATGGCCTTCTGCTTAGTTTGATGCCTGGCAGTTTATGGCGGGCGTCCTGCCCGCCACCCTCCGGG
CCGTTGCTTCACAACGTTCAAATCCGCTCCCGGCGGATTTGTCCTACTCAGGAGAGCGTTCACCGACAAA
CAACAGATAAAACGAAAGGCCCAGTCTTCCGACTGAGCCTTTCGTTTTATTTGATGCCTGGCAGTTCCCT
ACTCTCGCGTTAACGCTAGCATGGATGTTTTCCCAGTCACGACGTTGTAAAACGACGGCCAGTCTTAAGC
TCGGGCCCCAAATAATGATTTTATTTTGACTGATAGTGACCTGTTCGTTGCAACAAATTGATGAGCAATG
CTTTTTTATAATGCCAACTTTGTATACAAAAGTTGTAGAATACAAGCTTCTTGTTCTTTTTGCAGAAGCT
CAGAATAAACGCTCAACTTTGGCAGATCTGAACATGATTGAACAAGATGGATTGCACGCAGGTTCTCCGG
CCGCTTGGGTGGAGAGGCTATTCGGCTATGACTGGGCACAACAGACAATCGGCTGCTCTGATGCCGCCGT
GTTCCGGCTGTCAGCGCAGGGGCGCCCGGTTCTTTTTGTCAAGACCGACCTGTCCGGTGCCCTGAATGAA
CTGCAGGACGAGGCAGCGCGGCTATCGTGGCTGGCCACGACGGGCGTTCCTTGCGCAGCTGTGCTCGACG
TTGTCACTGAAGCGGGAAGGGACTGGCTGCTATTGGGCGAAGTGCCGGGGCAGGATCTCCTGTCATCTCA
CCTTGCTCCTGCCGAGAAAGTATCCATCATGGCTGATGCAATGCGGCGGCTGCATACGCTTGATCCGGCT
ACCTGCCCATTCGACCACCAAGCGAAACATCGCATCGAGCGAGCACGTACTCGGATGGAAGCCGGTCTTG
TCGATCAGGATGATCTGGACGAAGAGCATCAGGGGCTCGCGCCAGCCGAACTGTTCGCCAGGCTCAAGGC
GCGCATGCCCGACGGCGAGGATCTCGTCGTGACCCATGGCGATGCCTGCTTGCCGAATATCATGGTGGAA
AATGGCCGCTTTTCTGGATTCATCGACTGTGGCCGGCTGGGTGTGGCGGACCGCTATCAGGACATAGCGT
TGGCTACCCGTGATATTGCTGAAGAGCTTGGCGGCGAATGGGCTGACCGCTTCCTCGTGCTTTACGGTAT
CGCCGCTCCCGATTCGCAGCGCATCGCCTTCTATCGCCTTCTTGACGAGTTCTTCGCCGGATCCGGAGCT
ACTAATTTCTCTCTGTTAAAGCAGGCAGGAGATGTGGAGGAGAATCCAGGTCCTAAGGCCCACCCAACTT
TTCTATACAAAGTTGGCATTATAAGAAAGCATTGCTTATCAATTTGTTGCAACGAACAGGTCACTATCAG
TCAAAATAAAATCATTATTTGCCATCCAGCTGCAGGGCGGCCGCGATATCCCCTATAGTGAGTCGTATTA
CATGGTCATAGCTGTTTCCTGGCAGCTCTGGCCCGTGTCTCAAAATCTCTGATGTTACATTGCACAAGAT
AAAAATATATCATCATGAACAATAAAACTGTCTGCTTACATAAACAGTAATACAAGGGGTGTTATGAGCC
ATATTCAACGGGAAACGTCGAGGCCGCGATTAAATTCCAACATGGATGCTGATTTATATGGGTATAAATG
GGCTCGCGATAATGTCGGGCAATCAGGTGCGACAATCTATCGCTTGTATGGGAAGCCCGATGCGCCAGAG
TTGTTTCTGAAACATGGCAAAGGTAGCGTTGCCAATGATGTTACAGATGAGATGGTCAGACTAAACTGGC
TGACGGAATTTATGCCTCTTCCGACCATCAAGCATTTTATCCGTACTCCTGATGATGCATGGTTACTCAC
CACTGCGATCCCCGGAAAAACAGCATTCCAGGTATTAGAAGAATATCCTGATTCAGGTGAAAATATTGTT
GATGCGCTGGCAGTGTTCCTGCGCCGGTTGCATTCGATTCCTGTTTGTAATTGTCCTTTTAACAGCGATC
GCGTATTTCGTCTCGCTCAGGCGCAATCACGAATGAATAACGGTTTGGTTGATGCGAGTGATTTTGATGA
CGAGCGTAATGGCTGGCCTGTTGAACAAGTCTGGAAAGAAATGCATAAACTTTTGCCATTCTCACCGGAT
TCAGTCGTCACTCATGGTGATTTCTCACTTGATAACCTTATTTTTGACGAGGGGAAATTAATAGGTTGTA
TTGATGTTGGACGAGTCGGAATCGCAGACCGATACCAGGATCTTGCCATCCTATGGAACTGCCTCGGTGA
GTTTTCTCCTTCATTACAGAAACGGCTTTTTCAAAAATATGGTATTGATAATCCTGATATGAATAAATTG
CAGTTTCATTTGATGCTCGATGAGTTTTTCTAATCAGAATTGGTTAATTGGTTGTAACACTGGCAGAGCA
TTACGCTGACTTGACGGGACGGCGCAAGCTCATGACCAAAATCCCTTAACGTGAGTTACGCGTCGTTCCA
CTGAGCGTCAGACCCCGTAGAAAAGATCAAAGGATCTTCTTGAGATCCTTTTTTTCTGCGCGTAATCTGC
TGCTTGCAAACAAAAAAACCACCGCTACCAGCGGTGGTTTGTTTGCCGGATCAAGAGCTACCAACTCTTT
TTCCGAAGGTAACTGGCTTCAGCAGAGCGCAGATACCAAATACTGTTCTTCTAGTGTAGCCGTAGTTAGG
CCACCACTTCAAGAACTCTGTAGCACCGCCTACATACCTCGCTCTGCTAATCCTGTTACCAGTGGCTGCT
GCCAGTGGCGATAAGTCGTGTCTTACCGGGTTGGACTCAAGACGATAGTTACCGGATAAGGCGCAGCGGT
CGGGCTGAACGGGGGGTTCGTGCACACAGCCCAGCTTGGAGCGAACGACCTACACCGAACTGAGATACCT
ACAGCGTGAGCTATGAGAAAGCGCCACGCTTCCCGAAGGGAGAAAGGCGGACAGGTATCCGGTAAGCGGC
AGGGTCGGAACAGGAGAGCGCACGAGGGAGCTTCCAGGGGGAAACGCCTGGTATCTTTATAGTCCTGTCG
GGTTTCGCCACCTCTGACTTGAGCGTCGATTTTTGTGATGCTCGTCAGGGGGGCGGAGCCTATGGAAAAA
CGCCAGCAACGCGGCCTTTTTACGGTTCCTGGCCTTTTGCTGGCCTTTTGCTCACATGTT
